Addgene plasmid #131959: pDONR221_SLC16A8
Purpose: Gateway entry clone with codon-optimized ORF sequence for subcloning into custom expression vectors
Depositing lab: RESOLUTE Consortium & Giulio Superti-Furga. Depositing organization: CeMM Research Center for Molecular Medicine. Publication: The RESOLUTE consortium: unlocking SLC transporters for drug discovery. Superti-Furga G, Lackner D, Wiedmer T, Ingles-Prieto A, Barbosa B, Girardi E, Goldmann U, Gurtl B, Klavins K, Klimek C, Lindinger S, Lineiro-Retes E, Muller AC, Onstein S, Redinger G, Reil D, Sedlyarov V, Wolf G, Crawford M, Everley R, ... Steppan CM. Nat Rev Drug Discov. 2020 Jul;19(7):429-430. doi: 10.1038/d41573-020-00056-6. PubMed 32265506.
Backbone
  Vector backbone: pDONR221
  Backbone manufacturer: Thermo Fisher Scientific
  Backbone size w/o insert (bp): 2550
  Vector type: Mammalian Expression
Growth in bacteria
  Bacterial resistance: Kanamycin, 50 μg/mL
  Growth temperature: 37°C
  Growth strain: Stbl3
  Copy number: High Copy
Gene/Insert
  Gene/Insert name: SLC16A8 (alt name: MCT3, REMP)
  Species: H. sapiens (human)
  Insert size (bp): 1512
  Entrez Gene: SLC16A8 (a.k.a. RP5-1039K5.14-003, MCT3, REMP)
  Cloning method: Gateway Cloning
  Sequencing primers: 5′ M13-fwd; 3′ M13-rev
Terms and licenses: Academic/Nonprofit Terms; Industry Terms
Depositor comments: For more information on the full Resolute plasmid collection, please see www.addgene.org/depositor-collections/re-solute/. Please provide your feedback on this plasmid to the RESOLUTE consortium by filling out their RESOLUTE repository feedback form: https://forms.office.com/Pages/ResponsePage.aspx?id=0e05yklzmkS7rjFGQL4N7z4feCLQvEJAmVcOCM_u885UN1JJRko0Ukg4TVQwNTZLOUxPQVJWT1NHUCQlQCN0PWcu
How to cite: pDONR221_SLC16A8 was a gift from RESOLUTE Consortium & Giulio Superti-Furga (Addgene plasmid # 131959 ; http://n2t.net/addgene:131959 ; RRID:Addgene_131959)
