[The description below was written by a language model from this plasmid's Addgene catalogue record and pLannotate feature annotations shown in this document.]
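Description:
pDONR221_SLC16A8 is a Gateway entry clone built on the pDONR221 backbone, carrying a codon-optimized open reading frame for human SLC16A8 (also called MCT3 or REMP). It is part of a large consortium collection of solute carrier (SLC) transporter clones. The sequenced plasmid is about 4.1 kb and is maintained in E. coli through a high-copy ColE1/pUC-type origin, with selection on kanamycin through an aminoglycoside phosphotransferase (KanR) gene.

The 1,512 bp SLC16A8 coding sequence encodes a proton-linked monocarboxylate transporter, annotated by similarity as moving substrates such as lactate, pyruvate and ketone bodies across the plasma membrane. It sits directly between attL1 and attL2, the recombination sites used in the Gateway LR reaction, so the ORF can be moved directionally and in frame into any attR-containing destination vector. Upstream of attL1 lie the rrnB T1 and T2 terminators, which insulate the insert from read-through transcription originating in the backbone. Short lacI and lacZα fragments are also annotated there and appear to be non-functional backbone remnants. A T7 promoter lies just beyond attL2, on the opposite strand and pointing back toward the insert. M13 forward and reverse sites are listed for sequencing.

Although the catalogue classifies the vector type as mammalian expression, the feature table shows no eukaryotic promoter, polyadenylation signal, epitope tag or reporter. The plasmid is therefore a shuttle intermediate rather than an expression construct in its own right. Its stated purpose is to serve as a source of the SLC16A8 ORF for subcloning into custom expression vectors, which would supply the promoter, any tags and the selection marker needed for studying this transporter.
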