Features (pLannotate 1.2.2; 10 found; start..end, strand, type, name):
    121..213     +  CDS            lacI (fragment): lac repressor; lacI; The lac repressor binds to the lac operator to inhibit transcription in E. coli. This inhibition can be relieved by adding lactose or isopropyl-β-D-thiogalactopyranoside (IPTG).
    268..295     -  terminator     rrnB T2 terminator: transcription terminator T2 from the E. coli rrnB gene
    427..470     +  terminator     rrnB T1 terminator: Escherichia coli rrnB; transcription terminator T1 from the E. coli rrnB gene
    517..553     -  CDS            lacZα (fragment): LacZα fragment of β-galactosidase; lacZ fragment
    569..668     +  protein_bind   attL1: mutant version of attL; recombination site for the Gateway® LR reaction LR Clonase™
    674..2185    +  CDS            SLC16A8: MOT3_HUMAN - Also known as MCT3. Experimental evidence at transcript level: Swiss-Prot protein existence level 2. Proton-linked monocarboxylate transporter. Catalyzes the rapid transport across the plasma membrane of many monocarboxylates such as lactate, pyruvate, branched-chain oxo acids derived from leucine, valine and isoleucine, and the ketone bodies acetoacetate, beta-hydroxybutyrate and acetate (By similarity). From Homo sapiens (Human).
   2187..2286    -  protein_bind   attL2: mutant version of attL; recombination site for the Gateway® LR reaction LR Clonase™
   2304..2322    -  promoter       T7 promoter: promoter for bacteriophage T7 RNA polymerase
   2456..3265    +  CDS            KanR: aminoglycoside phosphotransferase; aph(3')-Ia; confers resistance to kanamycin in bacteria or G418 (Geneticin®) in eukaryotes
   3412..4000    +  rep_origin     ori: high-copy-number ColE1/pMB1/pBR322/pUC origin of replication
>Addgene plasmid #131959 | pDONR221_SLC16A8 | addgene full sequence | sequence record 260098 | Addgene NGS Result
CTTTCCTGCGTTATCCCCTGATTCTGTGGATAACCGTATTACCGCCTTTGAGTGAGCTGATACCGCTCGC
CGCAGCCGAACGACCGAGCGCAGCGAGTCAGTGAGCGAGGAAGCGGAAGAGCGCCCAATACGCAAACCGC
CTCTCCCCGCGCGTTGGCCGATTCATTAATGCAGCTGGCACGACAGGTTTCCCGACTGGAAAGCGGGCAG
TGAGCGCAACGCAATTAATACGCGTACCGCTAGCCAGGAAGAGTTTGTAGAAACGCAAAAAGGCCATCCG
TCAGGATGGCCTTCTGCTTAGTTTGATGCCTGGCAGTTTATGGCGGGCGTCCTGCCCGCCACCCTCCGGG
CCGTTGCTTCACAACGTTCAAATCCGCTCCCGGCGGATTTGTCCTACTCAGGAGAGCGTTCACCGACAAA
CAACAGATAAAACGAAAGGCCCAGTCTTCCGACTGAGCCTTTCGTTTTATTTGATGCCTGGCAGTTCCCT
ACTCTCGCGTTAACGCTAGCATGGATGTTTTCCCAGTCACGACGTTGTAAAACGACGGCCAGTCTTAAGC
TCGGGCCCCAAATAATGATTTTATTTTGACTGATAGTGACCTGTTCGTTGCAACACATTGATGAGCAATG
CTTTTTTATAATGCCAACTTTGTACAAAAAAGCAGGCTCCACCATGGGAGCAGGAGGACCAAGGAGAGGA
GAGGGCCCCCCTGATGGCGGCTGGGGCTGGGTGGTGCTGGGAGCATGCTTCGTGGTGACCGGATTCGCCT
ACGGCTTTCCCAAGGCCGTGAGCGTGTTCTTCAGGGCCCTGATGCGCGACTTTGATGCCGGCTACAGCGA
CACAGCCTGGGTGAGCTCCATCATGCTGGCCATGCTGTATGGCACCGGCCCCGTGTCTAGCATCCTGGTG
ACACGGTTCGGCTGTAGACCTGTGATGCTGGCAGGAGGACTGCTGGCATCTGCCGGCATGATCCTGGCCA
GCTTTGCCACCAGGCTGCTGGAGCTGTACCTGACCGCAGGCGTGCTGACAGGACTGGGACTGGCCCTGAA
CTTCCAGCCAAGCCTGATCATGCTGGGCCTGTATTTTGAGAGGCGCCGGCCCCTGGCAAATGGACTGGCA
GCCGCCGGCTCCCCCGTGTTCCTGAGCGCCCTGTCCCCACTGGGACAGCAGCTGCTGGAGAGGTTCGGAT
GGAGGGGAGGCTTTCTGCTGCTGGGAGGACTGCTGCTGCACTGCTGTGCATGCGGAGCCGTGATGAGGCC
ACCACCTGGACCTGGACCAAGACCAAGAAGGGACTCTGCCGGCGATAGGGCAGGCGACGCACCTGGAGAG
GCAGAGGCCGATGGCGCCGGCCTGCAGCTGCGCGAGGCCAGCCCAAGGGTGCGCCCCCGCCGGAGACTGC
TGGATCTGGCCGTGTGCACCGACAGGGCCTTCGCCGTGTACGCAGTGACAAAGTTCCTGATGGCCCTGGG
CCTGTTTGTGCCTGCCATCCTGCTGGTGAACTATGCCAAGGATGCAGGAGTGCCAGACACCGATGCAGCC
TTCCTGCTGTCCATCGTGGGCTTTGTGGACATCGTGGCCAGACCAGCATGCGGCGCCCTGGCAGGACTGG
CACGGCTGAGACCCCACGTGCCTTATCTGTTTAGCCTGGCCCTGCTGGCCAATGGCCTGACAGACCTGTC
CTCTGCCAGGGCACGCAGCTACGGCGCCCTGGTGGCATTCTGCGTGGCCTTTGGCCTGTCCTATGGCATG
GTGGGCGCCCTGCAGTTCGAGGTGCTGATGGCAGCAGTGGGAGCACCAAGGTTTCCATCCGCCCTGGGAC
TGGTGCTGCTGGTGGAGGCAGCAGCCGTGCTGATCGGACCACCATCTGCCGGCAGACTGGTGGATGTGCT
GAAGAACTACGAGATCATCTTCTATCTGGCAGGATCCGAGGTGGCCCTGGCAGGCGTGTTTATGGCAGTG
GCCACCAATTGCTGTCTGAGGTGCGCCAAGGCAGCACCTTCCGGACCAGGAACCGAGGGAGGAGCATCTG
ACACAGAGGATGCAGAGGCAGAGGGCGACAGCGAGCCTCTGCCAGTGGTGGCAGAGGAGCCAGGAAACCT
GGAGGCCCTGGAGGTGCTGTCCGCCAGGGGCGAGCCAACAGAGCCTGAGATCGAGGCAAGGCCTAGACTG
GCCGCCGAGTCTGTGGACCCAGCTTTCTTGTACAAAGTTGGCATTATAAGAAAGCATTGCTTATCAATTT
GTTGCAACGAACAGGTCACTATCAGTCAAAATAAAATCATTATTTGCCATCCAGCTGATATCCCCTATAG
TGAGTCGTATTACATGGTCATAGCTGTTTCCTGGCAGCTCTGGCCCGTGTCTCAAAATCTCTGATGTTAC
ATTGCACAAGATAAAAATATATCATCATGAACAATAAAACTGTCTGCTTACATAAACAGTAATACAAGGG
GTGTTATGAGCCATATTCAACGGGAAACGTCGAGGCCGCGATTAAATTCCAACATGGATGCTGATTTATA
TGGGTATAAATGGGCTCGCGATAATGTCGGGCAATCAGGTGCGACAATCTATCGCTTGTATGGGAAGCCC
GATGCGCCAGAGTTGTTTCTGAAACATGGCAAAGGTAGCGTTGCCAATGATGTTACAGATGAGATGGTCA
GACTAAACTGGCTGACGGAATTTATGCCTCTTCCGACCATCAAGCATTTTATCCGTACTCCTGATGATGC
ATGGTTACTCACCACTGCGATCCCCGGAAAAACAGCATTCCAGGTATTAGAAGAATATCCTGATTCAGGT
GAAAATATTGTTGATGCGCTGGCAGTGTTCCTGCGCCGGTTGCATTCGATTCCTGTTTGTAATTGTCCTT
TTAACAGCGATCGCGTATTTCGTCTCGCTCAGGCGCAATCACGAATGAATAACGGTTTGGTTGATGCGAG
TGATTTTGATGACGAGCGTAATGGCTGGCCTGTTGAACAAGTCTGGAAAGAAATGCATAAACTTTTGCCA
TTCTCACCGGATTCAGTCGTCACTCATGGTGATTTCTCACTTGATAACCTTATTTTTGACGAGGGGAAAT
TAATAGGTTGTATTGATGTTGGACGAGTCGGAATCGCAGACCGATACCAGGATCTTGCCATCCTATGGAA
CTGCCTCGGTGAGTTTTCTCCTTCATTACAGAAACGGCTTTTTCAAAAATATGGTATTGATAATCCTGAT
ATGAATAAATTGCAGTTTCATTTGATGCTCGATGAGTTTTTCTAATCAGAATTGGTTAATTGGTTGTAAC
ACTGGCAGAGCATTACGCTGACTTGACGGGACGGCGCAAGCTCATGACCAAAATCCCTTAACGTGAGTTA
CGCGTCGTTCCACTGAGCGTCAGACCCCGTAGAAAAGATCAAAGGATCTTCTTGAGATCCTTTTTTTCTG
CGCGTAATCTGCTGCTTGCAAACAAAAAAACCACCGCTACCAGCGGTGGTTTGTTTGCCGGATCAAGAGC
TACCAACTCTTTTTCCGAAGGTAACTGGCTTCAGCAGAGCGCAGATACCAAATACTGTTCTTCTAGTGTA
GCCGTAGTTAGGCCACCACTTCAAGAACTCTGTAGCACCGCCTACATACCTCGCTCTGCTAATCCTGTTA
CCAGTGGCTGCTGCCAGTGGCGATAAGTCGTGTCTTACCGGGTTGGACTCAAGACGATAGTTACCGGATA
AGGCGCAGCGGTCGGGCTGAACGGGGGGTTCGTGCACACAGCCCAGCTTGGAGCGAACGACCTACACCGA
ACTGAGATACCTACAGCGTGAGCTATGAGAAAGCGCCACGCTTCCCGAAGGGAGAAAGGCGGACAGGTAT
CCGGTAAGCGGCAGGGTCGGAACAGGAGAGCGCACGAGGGAGCTTCCAGGGGGAAACGCCTGGTATCTTT
ATAGTCCTGTCGGGTTTCGCCACCTCTGACTTGAGCGTCGATTTTTGTGATGCTCGTCAGGGGGGCGGAG
CCTATGGAAAAACGCCAGCAACGCGGCCTTTTTACGGTTCCTGGCCTTTTGCTGGCCTTTTGCTCACATG
TT
