>Addgene plasmid #131959 | pDONR221_SLC16A8 | depositor partial sequence | sequence record 253318 | Codon-optimized ORF of SLC16A8
ATGGGAGCAGGAGGACCAAGGAGAGGAGAGGGCCCCCCTGATGGCGGCTGGGGCTGGGTGGTGCTGGGAG
CATGCTTCGTGGTGACCGGATTCGCCTACGGCTTTCCCAAGGCCGTGAGCGTGTTCTTCAGGGCCCTGAT
GCGCGACTTTGATGCCGGCTACAGCGACACAGCCTGGGTGAGCTCCATCATGCTGGCCATGCTGTATGGC
ACCGGCCCCGTGTCTAGCATCCTGGTGACACGGTTCGGCTGTAGACCTGTGATGCTGGCAGGAGGACTGC
TGGCATCTGCCGGCATGATCCTGGCCAGCTTTGCCACCAGGCTGCTGGAGCTGTACCTGACCGCAGGCGT
GCTGACAGGACTGGGACTGGCCCTGAACTTCCAGCCAAGCCTGATCATGCTGGGCCTGTATTTTGAGAGG
CGCCGGCCCCTGGCAAATGGACTGGCAGCCGCCGGCTCCCCCGTGTTCCTGAGCGCCCTGTCCCCACTGG
GACAGCAGCTGCTGGAGAGGTTCGGATGGAGGGGAGGCTTTCTGCTGCTGGGAGGACTGCTGCTGCACTG
CTGTGCATGCGGAGCCGTGATGAGGCCACCACCTGGACCTGGACCAAGACCAAGAAGGGACTCTGCCGGC
GATAGGGCAGGCGACGCACCTGGAGAGGCAGAGGCCGATGGCGCCGGCCTGCAGCTGCGCGAGGCCAGCC
CAAGGGTGCGCCCCCGCCGGAGACTGCTGGATCTGGCCGTGTGCACCGACAGGGCCTTCGCCGTGTACGC
AGTGACAAAGTTCCTGATGGCCCTGGGCCTGTTTGTGCCTGCCATCCTGCTGGTGAACTATGCCAAGGAT
GCAGGAGTGCCAGACACCGATGCAGCCTTCCTGCTGTCCATCGTGGGCTTTGTGGACATCGTGGCCAGAC
CAGCATGCGGCGCCCTGGCAGGACTGGCACGGCTGAGACCCCACGTGCCTTATCTGTTTAGCCTGGCCCT
GCTGGCCAATGGCCTGACAGACCTGTCCTCTGCCAGGGCACGCAGCTACGGCGCCCTGGTGGCATTCTGC
GTGGCCTTTGGCCTGTCCTATGGCATGGTGGGCGCCCTGCAGTTCGAGGTGCTGATGGCAGCAGTGGGAG
CACCAAGGTTTCCATCCGCCCTGGGACTGGTGCTGCTGGTGGAGGCAGCAGCCGTGCTGATCGGACCACC
ATCTGCCGGCAGACTGGTGGATGTGCTGAAGAACTACGAGATCATCTTCTATCTGGCAGGATCCGAGGTG
GCCCTGGCAGGCGTGTTTATGGCAGTGGCCACCAATTGCTGTCTGAGGTGCGCCAAGGCAGCACCTTCCG
GACCAGGAACCGAGGGAGGAGCATCTGACACAGAGGATGCAGAGGCAGAGGGCGACAGCGAGCCTCTGCC
AGTGGTGGCAGAGGAGCCAGGAAACCTGGAGGCCCTGGAGGTGCTGTCCGCCAGGGGCGAGCCAACAGAG
CCTGAGATCGAGGCAAGGCCTAGACTGGCCGCCGAGTCTGTG
